Addgene plasmid #92314: pBEST-p70a-UTR1-Nterm 6xHis PL-T500
Purpose: Expression of NTerm 6xHis tagged protein L (PL) domain using the p70a promoter and UTR1
Depositing lab: Lital Alfonta. Depositing organization: Ben-Gurion University. Publication: Tuning of Recombinant Protein Expression in Escherichia coli by Manipulating Transcription, Translation Initiation Rates, and Incorporation of Noncanonical Amino Acids. Schlesinger O, Chemla Y, Heltberg M, Ozer E, Marshall R, Noireaux V, Jensen MH, Alfonta L. ACS Synth Biol. 2017 Mar 9. doi: 10.1021/acssynbio.7b00019. PubMed 28230975.
Backbone
  Vector backbone: pBEST
  Backbone manufacturer: Promega
  Backbone size w/o insert (bp): 2524
  Total vector size (bp): 2746
  Vector type: Bacterial Expression, Synthetic Biology ; Cell Free Protein Synthesis (CFPS)
Growth in bacteria
  Bacterial resistance: Ampicillin, 100 μg/mL
  Growth temperature: 37°C
  Growth strain: DH5alpha
  Copy number: High Copy
Gene/Insert
  Gene/Insert name: B1 domain of protein L (PL)
  Species: Finegoldia Magna
  Insert size (bp): 222
  GenBank ID: M86697.1
  Promoter: p70a
  Tag / fusion protein: 6xHis (N terminal on insert)
  Cloning method: Restriction Enzyme; 5′ cloning site NcoI (not destroyed); 3′ cloning site XhoI (not destroyed)
  Sequencing primers: 5′ GTGAAGACTATCGCACCATCAG; 3′ GATAAAGAAGACAGTCATAAGTGC
Terms and licenses: Academic/Nonprofit Terms; Industry Terms: Not Available to Industry
How to cite: pBEST-p70a-UTR1-Nterm 6xHis PL-T500 was a gift from Lital Alfonta (Addgene plasmid # 92314 ; http://n2t.net/addgene:92314 ; RRID:Addgene_92314)
