[The description below was written by a language model from this plasmid's Addgene catalogue record and pLannotate feature annotations shown in this document.]
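Description:
pBEST-p70a-UTR1-Nterm 6xHis PL-T500 is a small (about 2.7 kb) bacterial expression plasmid built on the pBEST backbone and classified for both E. coli expression and cell-free protein synthesis (CFPS). It is maintained at high copy through a ColE1/pUC-type origin of replication and selected with ampicillin via a β-lactamase gene driven by its native bla promoter.

The payload is a 222 bp insert encoding the B1 domain of protein L (PL) from Finegoldia magna, cloned between NcoI and XhoI sites that both remain intact, and carrying an N-terminal 6xHis tag for affinity purification or detection. Transcription is driven by the p70a promoter, and translation initiation is set by UTR1. The automated annotation matches this region to the efficient ribosome binding site of bacteriophage T7 gene 10. The name indicates that the T500 terminator closes the cassette, although the feature table does not annotate it, nor does it annotate the promoter or the PL coding sequence as such.

Several annotation hits are best read as partial homologies rather than functional genes. The short "capTEV" fragment just downstream of the RBS most likely reflects the 6xHis stretch. The lambda O protein fragment spanning the sequence origin lies immediately upstream of the RBS and may correspond to lambda-derived sequence around the promoter. The small tetracycline-resistance fragment appears to be a backbone remnant and no tetracycline selection is recorded.

According to the record, the plasmid serves to express His-tagged PL under a defined promoter and UTR combination. It was deposited with work on tuning recombinant protein expression in E. coli by varying transcription and translation initiation rates and by incorporating noncanonical amino acids.
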