Features (pLannotate 1.2.2; 7 found; start..end, strand, type, name):
    260..282     +  RBS            RBS: efficient ribosome binding site from bacteriophage T7 gene 10 (Olins and Rangwala, 1989)
    295..313     +  CDS            capTEV™ (fragment): composite tag for in vivo biotinylation, TEV protease cleavage, and 6xHis tagging
    547..678     +  CDS            TcR (fragment): tetracycline efflux protein; tet; confers resistance to tetracycline
    858..1446    -  rep_origin     ori: high-copy-number ColE1/pMB1/pBR322/pUC origin of replication
   1619..2477    -  CDS            AmpR (fragment): β-lactamase; bla; confers resistance to ampicillin, carbenicillin, and related antibiotics
   2478..2582    -  promoter       AmpR promoter: bla
   2684..231     +  CDS            O (fragment) (across the origin): VRPO_LAMBD - Protein inferred from homology: Swiss-Prot protein existence level 3. Necessary for the bidirectional replication of DNA. It interacts with the ori (origin of replication) region of the genome during the initiation of replication. From Escherichia phage lambda (Bacteriophage lambda).
>Addgene plasmid #92314 | pBEST-p70a-UTR1-Nterm 6xHis PL-T500 | addgene full sequence | sequence record 197048 | Addgene NGS Result
ATTCAGAGCGCCAGCAAGTGGGGGACAGCAGAAGACCTGACCGCCGCAGAGTGGATGTTTGACATGGTGA
AGACTATCGCACCATCAGCCAGAAAACCGAATTTTGCTGGGTGGGCTAACGATATCCGCCTGATGCGTGA
ACGTGACGGACGTAACCACCGCGACATGTGTGTGCTGTTCCGCTGGGCATGCTGAGCTAACACCGTGCGT
GTTGACAATTTTACCTCTGGCGGTGATAATGGTTGCAGCTAGCAATAATTTTGTTTAACTTTAAGAAGGA
GATATACCATGGGTCATCATCATCATCATCATGCCATGGAAGAAGTAACAATCAAAGCTAACCTAATCTT
TGCAAATGGATCCACACAAACTGCAGAATTCAAAGGAACATTTGAAAAAGCAACTAGTGAAGCTTATGCA
TATGCAGATACTTTGAAGAAAGACAATGGAGAATATACTGTCGACGTTGCAGATAAAGGTTATACTTTAA
ATATTAAATTTGCTGGATGACTCGAGCAAAGCCCGCCGAAAGGCGGGCTTTTCTGTGTCGACCGATGCCC
TTGAGAGCCTTCAACCCAGTCAGCTCCTTCCGGTGGGCGCGGGGCATGACTATCGTCGCCGCACTTATGA
CTGTCTTCTTTATCATGCAACTCGTAGGACAGGTGCCGGCAGCGCTCTTCCGCTTCCTCGCTCACTGACT
CGCTGCGCTCGGTCGTTCGGCTGCGGCGAGCGGTATCAGCTCACTCAAAGGCGGTAATACGGTTATCCAC
AGAATCAGGGGATAACGCAGGAAAGAACATGTGAGCAAAAGGCCAGCAAAAGGCCAGGAACCGTAAAAAG
GCCGCGTTGCTGGCGTTTTTCCATAGGCTCCGCCCCCCTGACGAGCATCACAAAAATCGATGCTCAAGTC
AGAGGTGGCGAAACCCGACAGGACTATAAAGATACCAGGCGTTTCCCCCTGGAAGCTCCCTCGTGCGCTC
TCCTGTTCCGACCCTGCCGCTTACCGGATACCTGTCCGCCTTTCTCCCTTCGGGAAGCGTGGCGCTTTCT
CATAGCTCACGCTGTAGGTATCTCAGTTCGGTGTAGGTCGTTCGCTCCAAGCTGGGCTGTGTGCACGAAC
CCCCCGTTCAGCCCGACCGCTGCGCCTTATCCGGTAACTATCGTCTTGAGTCCAACCCGGTAAGACACGA
CTTATCGCCACTGGCAGCAGCCACTGGTAACAGGATTAGCAGAGCGAGGTATGTAGGCGGTGCTACAGAG
TTCTTGAAGTGGTGGCCTAACTACGGCTACACTAGAAGAACAGTATTTGGTATCTGCGCTCTGCTGAAGC
CAGTTACCTTCGGAAAAAGAGTTGGTAGCTCTTGATCCGGCAAACAAACCACCGCTGGTAGCGGTGGTTT
TTTTGTTTGCAAGCAGCAGATTACGCGCAGAAAAAAAGGATCTCAAGAAGATCCTTTGATCTTTTCTACG
GGGTCTGACGCTCAGTGGAACGAAAACTCACGTTAAGGGATTTTGGTCATGAGATTATCAAAAAGGATCT
TCACCTAGATCCTTTTAAATTAAAAATGAAGTTTTAAATCAATCTAAAGTATATATGAGTAAACTTGGTC
TGACAGTCACCAATGCTTAATCAGTGAGGCACCTATCTCAGCGATCTGTCTATTTCGTTCATCCATAGTT
GCCTGACTCCCCGTCGTGTAGATAACTACGATACGGGAGGGCTTACCATCTGGCCCCAGTGCTGCAATGA
TACCGCGAGACCCACGCTCACCGGCTCCAGATTTATCAGCAATAAACCAGCCAGCCGGAAGGGCCGAGCG
CAGAAGTGGTCCTGCAACTTTATCCGCCTCCATCCAGTCTATTAATTGTTGCCGGGAAGCTAGAGTAAGT
AGTTCGCCAGTTAATAGTTTGCGCAACGTTGTTGCCATTGCTACAGGCATCGTGGTGTCACGCTCGTCGT
TTGGTATGGCTTCATTCAGCTCCGGTTCCCAACGATCAAGGCGAGTTACATGATCCCCCATGTTGTGCAA
AAAAGCGGTTAGCTCCTTCGGTCCTCCGATCGTTGTCAGAAGTAAGTTGGCCGCAGTGTTATCACTCATG
GTTATGGCAGCACTGCATAATTCTCTTACTGTCATGCCATCCGTAAGATGCTTTTCTGTGACTGGTGAGT
ACTCAACCAAGTCATTCTGAGAATAGTGTATGCGGCGACCGAGTTGCTCTTGCCCGGCGTCAACACGGGA
TAATACCGCGCCACATAGCAGAACTTTAAAAGTGCTCATCATTGGAAAACGTTCTTCGGGGCGAAAACTC
TCAAGGATCTTACCGCTGTTGAGATCCAGTTCGATGTAACCCACTCGTGCACCCAACTGATCTTCAGCAT
CTTTTACTTTCACCAGCGTTTCTGGGTGAGCAAAAACAGGAAGGCAAAATGCCGCAAAAAAGGGAATAAG
GGCGACACGGAAATGTTGAATACTCATACTCTTCCTTTTTCAATATTATTGAAGCATTTATCAGGGTTAT
TGTCTCATGAGCGGATACATATTTGAATGTATTTAGAAAAATAAACAAATAGGGGTTCCGCGCACATTTC
CCCGAAAAGTGCCACCTGACGTCTAAGAAACCATTATTATCATGACATTAACCTATAAAAATAGGCGTAT
CACGAGGCCCTTTCGTCTTCAAGAATTCTGGCGAATCCTCTGACCAGCCAGAAAACGACCTTTCTGTGGT
GAAACCGGATGCTGCA
